Addgene plasmid #68278: pED73 pRS304 pRPS2-SteDS-NLS-mCitrine
Purpose: SKARS: Fus3 and Kss1 MAPK activity sensor: Ste7DS 2xNLS mCitrine
Depositing lab: Serge Pelet. Depositing organization: Universite de Lausanne (UNIL). Publication: Dynamic single cell measurements of kinase activity by synthetic kinase activity relocation sensors. Durandau E, Aymoz D, Pelet S. BMC Biol. 2015 Aug 1;13:55. doi: 10.1186/s12915-015-0163-z. PubMed 26231587.
Backbone
  Vector backbone: pRS303
  Vector type: Yeast Expression
  Selectable markers: TRP1
Growth in bacteria
  Bacterial resistance: Ampicillin, 100 μg/mL
  Growth temperature: 37°C
  Growth strain: DH5alpha
  Copy number: High Copy
Gene/Insert
  Gene/Insert name: Ste7DS NLS mCitrine
  Species: Synthetic
  Promoter: pRPS2
  Tag / fusion protein: mCitrine (N terminal on insert)
  Cloning method: Restriction Enzyme; 5′ cloning site HindIII (not destroyed); 3′ cloning site XhoI (not destroyed)
  Sequencing primers: 5′ T3; 3′ T7
Terms and licenses: Academic/Nonprofit Terms; Industry Terms: Not Available to Industry
How to cite: pED73 pRS304 pRPS2-SteDS-NLS-mCitrine was a gift from Serge Pelet (Addgene plasmid # 68278 ; http://n2t.net/addgene:68278 ; RRID:Addgene_68278)
