[The description below was written by a language model from this plasmid's Addgene catalogue record and pLannotate feature annotations shown in this document.]
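Description:
pED73 pRS304 pRPS2-SteDS-NLS-mCitrine is a yeast expression plasmid carrying a synthetic kinase activity relocation sensor (SKARS) for the mating-pathway MAP kinases Fus3 and Kss1. The catalogue lists the backbone as pRS303, but the plasmid name says pRS304, and both the stated TRP1 marker and the annotated TRP1 promoter and coding sequence fit the pRS304 designation. No yeast replication origin or centromere is annotated in the 6,455 nt sequence, which is consistent with an integrating pRS30x-type vector selected by tryptophan prototrophy. In E. coli it is maintained at high copy through the ColE1/pUC origin with ampicillin resistance. An f1 origin and remnants of the lacZα/lac promoter cloning region, flanked by T7 and T3 promoters, are also present.

The sensor cassette lies between the T7 and T3 sites and is recorded as cloned via HindIII and XhoI. It is driven by the RPS2 promoter according to the record. This promoter is not annotated as such, but it presumably occupies the region upstream of the coding sequence, where a short fragment matching MON1 is detected. The open reading frame begins with a fragment of STE7, which serves as the MAPK docking site (Ste7DS). This is followed by two nuclear localisation signals (stated in the purpose field, not annotated) and a yellow Aequorea-derived fluorescent protein corresponding to mCitrine, and the cassette ends at the CYC1 terminator. The feature order places mCitrine at the C-terminal end of the fusion, although the catalogue calls the tag N-terminal.

As a relocation sensor, it reports kinase activity through a change in the nuclear versus cytoplasmic distribution of fluorescence, allowing dynamic single-cell measurement of Fus3/Kss1 signalling in live yeast.
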