Features (pLannotate 1.2.2; 20 found; start..end, strand, type, name):
    137..184     +  misc_feature   bom (fragment): basis of mobility region from pBR322
    185..465     +  promoter       TRP1 promoter: S. cerevisiae TRP1
    466..1140    +  CDS            TRP1: phosphoribosylanthranilate isomerase, required for tryptophan biosynthesis; S. cerevisiae TRP1; yeast auxotrophic marker
   1187..1236    +  misc_feature   bom (fragment): basis of mobility region from pBR322
   1237..1692    -  rep_origin     f1 ori (sequence partly withheld): f1 bacteriophage origin of replication; arrow indicates direction of (+) strand synthesis
   1700..1857    -  CDS            lacZα (fragment): LacZα fragment of β-galactosidase; lacZ fragment
   1860..1878    +  promoter       T7 promoter: promoter for bacteriophage T7 RNA polymerase
   1886..1990    -  CDS            MON1 (fragment): MON1_YEAST - Also known as AUT12. Experimental evidence at protein level: Swiss-Prot protein existence level 1. In complex with CCZ1, is required for multiple vacuole delivery pathways including the cytoplasm to vacuole transport (Cvt), autophagy, pexophagy and endocytosis. The CCZ1-MON1 complex acts at the fusion of vesicles with the vacuole, through its regulation of the SNARE complex during the coordinated priming and docking stages of fusion, and particularly at the stage of tethering/docking (PubMed:12134085, PubMed:12364329, PubMed:12387888, PubMed:14662743, PubMed:15721293). The CCZ1-MO
   2899..3009    +  CDS            STE7 (fragment): STE7_YEAST - Experimental evidence at protein level: Swiss-Prot protein existence level 1. Serine/threonine protein kinase required for cell-type- specific transcription and signal transduction in yeast. It is thought that it is phosphorylated by the ste11 protein kinase and that it can phosphorylate the FUS3 and or KSS1 kinases. From Saccharomyces cerevisiae (strain ATCC 204508 / S288c) (Baker's yeast).
   3199..3909    +  CDS            10B: 10B is a fluorescent protein published in 1996, derived from Aequorea victoria.
   3925..4172    +  terminator     CYC1 terminator: S. cerevisiae CYC1; transcription terminator for CYC1
   4195..4213    -  promoter       T3 promoter: promoter for bacteriophage T3 RNA polymerase
   4258..4274    -  protein_bind   lac operator: The lac repressor binds to the lac operator to inhibit transcription in E. coli. This inhibition can be relieved by adding lactose or isopropyl-β-D-thiogalactopyranoside (IPTG). lac repressor encoded by lacI
   4282..4312    -  promoter       lac promoter: promoter for the E. coli lac operon
   4327..4348    -  protein_bind   CAP binding site: CAP binding activates transcription in the presence of cAMP. E. coli catabolite activator protein
   4361..4453    -  CDS            lacI (fragment): lac repressor; lacI; The lac repressor binds to the lac operator to inhibit transcription in E. coli. This inhibition can be relieved by adding lactose or isopropyl-β-D-thiogalactopyranoside (IPTG).
   4636..5224    -  rep_origin     ori: high-copy-number ColE1/pMB1/pBR322/pUC origin of replication
   5395..6255    -  CDS            AmpR: β-lactamase; bla; confers resistance to ampicillin, carbenicillin, and related antibiotics
   6256..6360    -  promoter       AmpR promoter: bla
   6455..35      +  CDS            rop (fragment) (across the origin): Rop protein, which maintains plasmids at low copy number; rop
>Addgene plasmid #68278 | pED73 pRS304 pRPS2-SteDS-NLS-mCitrine | depositor full sequence | sequence record 119436 | pED73 pRS304 pRPS2-SteDS-NLS-mCitrine sequence 6455 bps
TCGCGCGTTTCGGTGATGACGGTGAAAACCTCTGACACATGCAGCTCCCGGAGACGGTCACAGCTTGTCT
GTAAGCGGATGCCGGGAGCAGACAAGCCCGTCAGGGCGCGTCAGCGGGTGTTGGCGGGTGTCGGGGCTGG
CTTAACTATGCGGCATCAGAGCAGATTGTACTGAGAGTGCACCAAACGACATTACTATATATATAATATA
GGAAGCATTTAATAGACAGCATCGTAATATATGTGTACTTTGCAGTTATGACGCCAGATGGCAGTAGTGG
AAGATATTCTTTATTGAAAAATAGCTTGTCACCTTACGTACAATCTTGATCCGGAGCTTTTCTTTTTTTG
CCGATTAAGAATTAATTCGGTCGAAAAAAGAAAAGGAGAGGGCCAAGAGGGAGGGCATTGGTGACTATTG
AGCACGTGAGTATACGTGATTAAGCACACAAAGGCAGCTTGGAGTATGTCTGTTATTAATTTCACAGGTA
GTTCTGGTCCATTGGTGAAAGTTTGCGGCTTGCAGAGCACAGAGGCCGCAGAATGTGCTCTAGATTCCGA
TGCTGACTTGCTGGGTATTATATGTGTGCCCAATAGAAAGAGAACAATTGACCCGGTTATTGCAAGGAAA
ATTTCAAGTCTTGTAAAAGCATATAAAAATAGTTCAGGCACTCCGAAATACTTGGTTGGCGTGTTTCGTA
ATCAACCTAAGGAGGATGTTTTGGCTCTGGTCAATGATTACGGCATTGATATCGTCCAACTGCATGGAGA
TGAGTCGTGGCAAGAATACCAAGAGTTCCTCGGTTTGCCAGTTATTAAAAGACTCGTATTTCCAAAAGAC
TGCAACATACTACTCAGTGCAGCTTCACAGAAACCTCATTCGTTTATTCCCTTGTTTGATTCAGAAGCAG
GTGGGACAGGTGAACTTTTGGATTGGAACTCGATTTCTGACTGGGTTGGAAGGCAAGAGAGCCCCGAAAG
CTTACATTTTATGTTAGCTGGTGGACTGACGCCAGAAAATGTTGGTGATGCGCTTAGATTAAATGGCGTT
ATTGGTGTTGATGTAAGCGGAGGTGTGGAGACAAATGGTGTAAAAGACTCTAACAAAATAGCAAATTTCG
TCAAAAATGCTAAGAAATAGGTTATTACTGAGTAGTATTTATTTAAGTATTGTTTGTGCACTTGCCTGCG
GTGTGAAATACCGCACAGATGCGTAAGGAGAAAATACCGCATCAGGAAATTGTAAACGTTAATATTTTGT
TAAAATTCGCGTTAAATTTTTGTTAAATCAGCTCATTTTTTAACCAATAGGCCGAAATCGGCAAAATCCC
TTATAAATCAAAAGAATAGACCGAGATAGGGT
[37 nt withheld, positions 1363-1399]
AAAGAACGTGGACTCCAACGTCAAAGG
[49 nt withheld, positions 1427-1475]
T
[91 nt withheld, positions 1477-1567]
G
[124 nt withheld, positions 1569-1692]
CGCGCCATTCGCCATTCAGGCTGCGCAACTGTTGGGAAGGGCGATCGGTGCGGGCCTCTTCGCTATTACG
CCAGCTGGCGAAGGGGGGATGTGCTGCAAGGCGATTAAGTTGGGTAACGCCAGGGTTTTCCCAGTCACGA
CGTTGTAAAACGACGGCCAGTGAATTGTAATACGACTCACTATAGGGCGAATTGGAGCTCGTTGCCACGA
TTGGAATACCCTCAAAATTCCCACTTTTACTATGCTTCAATTGACCCTTCGGTATCTCAGCATCTAGGTA
GCTTTCATTGAGATTCATAGTTCCGATGTACTGATTCTACGTTTGTGTACTTTGATAGACTTTTTTATTC
AATTCGTATTCACTACTATCTTTGTCTCGTACCGCGGTTTTTATCCTTTATTTCAGCCCTACGAGATAGA
ACGATGGAGCCTAGTAATACCATTTTATGTAAGCAAAATAAGAAGAAAGACTAAAAGAATTAGGATATGT
TGTTAATCAGGGATAAAGGTACGCATACTAGCCTTACTACGTAAATATAAGGTTACGGTTTACGATCACT
ATTGCAAGATACTATTGTTTAGCATTGGCAAAGACTTGACGGGAAATCTTTGATTGGGCCCAACCATATT
CATTAAAGATCCGGGATGTGAGCTTGAACTGCTTTTCGACGCGAAGAAGGTTTACACGTATTTTAGTAAT
TGGCTTATTCACTAAGGATTCTTAAGGTTTTCTTAATAGTTTTCTACGTCGGCATGCGATTGTTTGGTTT
AGAAGACTGCTTTCTAAATATGGTTGGGTGTATTTAAGCTAGACCCATACACCCGCTCTATGGGATTATT
TACTTGTTTGAATTTTAAGATTTGTGATAATGGAACTGGACGCAAACATTTGATGGAAAACGCATGTCAT
CATTAACGAGGTAACGTAGGTATCTGTCCTGCCTTAGTATTGCACGCAGCTTCCCAGGACGCCTAGCTAT
TTTTTCATCTATTCCCCTCTGTAGTAACGTAAGAGTTTTCAAGTTTTTAATTCAGACTTTCTCTTCCTTT
GTTTCCAATTTCCTTCCTTACTGCTTGATACCTTTTCAATCCCAAAGAAACCGTGTTCTTTATATATTGT
CGATTGAAAGTTACCTACATCAACTTTCCGTGTTCCATTCCGACTATAACAAACAACCAATAAGCTCAAC
TAATTAAGTAAAGCTTATGTTTCAACGAAAGACTTTACAGAGAAGGAACTTGAAAGGGCTCAATCTTAAC
CTGCACCCAGATGTGGGCAATAATGGCCAATTGCAGGAAAAGACATCTAGACAACAAATGGGTCGTGGTT
CGGAATTTGAAGAACTAGGTTCCCCGCTAAAAAAACTAAAAATATCACCAGATACGGCTTCTGGTTTGGT
TGAATTCCAACAAATGGGTCGTGGTTCGGAATTTGAAGAACTAGGTTCCCCGCTAAAAAAACTAAAAATA
TCACCAGATACGGCTTCTGGTTTGGTTAGATCTGCTTCTAAAGGTGAAGAATTATTCACTGGTGTTGTCC
CAATTTTGGTTGAATTAGATGGTGATGTTAATGGTCACAAATTTTCTGTCTCCGGTGAAGGTGAAGGTGA
TGCTACTTACGGTAAATTGACCTTAAAATTTATTTGTACTACTGGTAAATTGCCAGTTCCATGGCCAACC
TTAGTCACTACTTTAGGTTATGGTTTGATGTGTTTTGCTAGATACCCAGATCATATGAAACAACATGACT
TTTTCAAGTCTGCCATGCCAGAAGGTTATGTTCAAGAAAGAACTATTTTTTTCAAAGATGACGGTAACTA
CAAGACCAGAGCTGAAGTCAAGTTTGAAGGTGATACCTTAGTTAATAGAATCGAATTAAAAGGTATTGAT
TTTAAAGAAGATGGTAACATTTTAGGTCACAAATTGGAATACAACTATAACTCTCACAATGTTTACATCA
TGGCTGACAAACAAAAGAATGGTATCAAAGTTAACTTCAAAATTAGACACAACATTGAAGATGGTTCTGT
TCAATTAGCTGACCATTATCAACAAAATACTCCAATTGGTGATGGTCCAGTCTTGTTACCAGACAACCAT
TACTTATCCTATCAATCTAAATTATCCAAAGATCCAAACGAAAAGAGAGACCACATGGTCTTGAAAGAAT
TTGTTACTGCTGCTGGTATTACCCATGGTATGGATGAATTGTACAAAGGATCCTAGCTCGAGTCATGTAA
TTAGTTATGTCACGCTTACATTCACGCCCTCCCCCCACATCCGCTCTAACCGAAAAGGAAGGAGTTAGAC
AACCTGAAGTCTAGGTCCCTATTTATTTTTTTATAGTTATGTTAGTATTAAGAACGTTATTTATATTTCA
AATTTTTCTTTTTTTTCTGTACAGACGCGTGTACGCATGTAACATTATACTGAAAACCTTGCTTGAGAAG
GTTTTGGGACGCTCGAAGGCTTTAATTTGCGGCCGGTACCCAGCTTTTGTTCCCTTTAGTGAGGGTTAAT
TCCGAGCTTGGCGTAATCATGGTCATAGCTGTTTCCTGTGTGAAATTGTTATCCGCTCACAATTCCACAC
AACATAGGAGCCGGAAGCATAAAGTGTAAAGCCTGGGGTGCCTAATGAGTGAGGTAACTCACATTAATTG
CGTTGCGCTCACTGCCCGCTTTCCAGTCGGGAAACCTGTCGTGCCAGCTGCATTAATGAATCGGCCAACG
CGCGGGGAGAGGCGGTTTGCGTATTGGGCGCTCTTCCGCTTCCTCGCTCACTGACTCGCTGCGCTCGGTC
GTTCGGCTGCGGCGAGCGGTATCAGCTCACTCAAAGGCGGTAATACGGTTATCCACAGAATCAGGGGATA
ACGCAGGAAAGAACATGTGAGCAAAAGGCCAGCAAAAGGCCAGGAACCGTAAAAAGGCCGCGTTGCTGGC
GTTTTTCCATAGGCTCGGCCCCCCTGACGAGCATCACAAAAATCGACGCTCAAGTCAGAGGTGGCGAAAC
CCGACAGGACTATAAAGATACCAGGCGTTCCCCCCTGGAAGCTCCCTCGTGCGCTCTCCTGTTCCGACCC
TGCCGCTTACCGGATACCTGTCCGCCTTTCTCCCTTCGGGAAGCGTGGCGCTTTCTCAATGCTCACGCTG
TAGGTATCTCAGTTCGGTGTAGGTCGTTCGCTCCAAGCTGGGCTGTGTGCACGAACCCCCCGTTCAGCCC
GACCGCTGCGCCTTATCCGGTAACTATCGTCTTGAGTCCAACCCGGTAAGACACGACTTATCGCCACTGG
CAGCAGCCACTGGTAACAGGATTAGCAGAGCGAGGTATGTAGGCGGTGCTACAGAGTTCTTGAAGTGGTG
GCCTAACTACGGCTACACTAGAAGGACAGTATTTGGTATCTGCGCTCTGCTGAAGCCAGTTACCTTCGGA
AAAAGAGTTGGTAGCTCTTGATCCGGCAAACAAACCACCGCTGGTAGCGGTGGTTTTTTTGTTTGCAAGC
AGCAGATTACGCGCAGAAAAAAAGGATCTCAAGAAGATCCTTTGATCTTTTCTACGGGGTCTGACGCTCA
GTGGAACGAAAACTCACGTTAAGGGATTTTGGTCATGAGATTATCAAAAAGGATCTTCACCTAGATCCTT
TTAAATTAAAAATGAAGTTTTAAATCAATCTAAAGTATATATGAGTAAACTTGGTCTGACAGTTACCAAT
GCTTAATCAGTGAGGCACCTATCTCAGCGATCTGTCTATTTCGTTCATCCATAGTTGCCTGACTGCCCGT
CGTGTAGATAACTACGATACGGGAGGGCTTACCATCTGGCCCCAGTGCTGCAATGATACCGCGAGACCCA
CGCTCACCGGCTCCAGATTTATCAGCAATAAACCAGCCAGCCGGAAGGGCCGAGCGCAGAAGTGGTCCTG
CAACTTTATCCGCCTCCATCCAGTCTATTAATTGTTGCCGGGAAGCTAGAGTAAGTAGTTCGCCAGTTAA
TAGTTTGCGCAACGTTGTTGCCATTGCTACAGGCATCGTGGTGTCACGCTCGTCGTTTGGTATGGCTTCA
TTCAGCTCCGGTTCCCAACGATCAAGGCGAGTTACATGATCCCCCATGTTGTGAAAAAAAGCGGTTAGCT
CCTTCGGTCCTCCGATCGTTGTCAGAAGTAAGTTGGCCGCAGTGTTATCACTCATGGTTATGGCAGCACT
GCATAATTCTCTTACTGTCATGCCATCCGTAAGATGCTTTTCTGTGACTGGTGAGTACTCAACCAAGTCA
TTCTGAGAATAGTGTATGCGGCGACCGAGTTGCTCTTGCCCGGCGTCAATACGGGATAATACCGCGCCAC
ATAGCAGAACTTTAAAAGTGCTCATCATTGGAAAACGTTCTTCGGGGCGAAAACTCTCAAGGATCTTACC
GCTGTTGAGATCCAGTTCGATGTAACCCACTCGTGCACCCAACTGATCTTCAGCATCTTTTACTTTCACC
AGCGTTTCTGGGTGAGCAAAAACAGGAAGGCAAAATGCCGCAAAAAAGGGAATAAGGGCGACACGGAAAT
GTTGAATACTCATACTCTTCCTTTTTCAATATTATTGAAGCATTTATCAGGGTTATTGTCTCATGAGCGG
ATACATATTTGAATGTATTTAGAAAAATAAACAAATAGGGGTTCCGCGCACATTTCCCCGAAAAGTGCCA
CCTGACGTCTAAGAAACCATTATTATCATGACATTAACCTATAAAAATAGGCGTATCACGAGGCCCTTTC
GTC
