>Addgene plasmid #68278 | pED73 pRS304 pRPS2-SteDS-NLS-mCitrine | addgene partial sequence | sequence record 123909 | T7 5'-TAATACGACTCACTATAGGG-3'
ATTCCCACTTTTACTATGCTTCAATTGACCCTTCGGTATCTCAGCATCTAGGTAGCTTTCATTGAGATTC
ATAGTTCCGATGTACTGATTCTACGTTTGTGTACTTTGATAGACTTTTTTATTCAATTCGTATTCACTAC
TATCTTTGTCTCGTACCGCGGTTTTTATCCTTTATTTCAGCCCTACGAGATAGAACGATGGAGCCTAGTA
ATACCATTTTATGTAAGCAAAATAAGAAGAAAGACTAAAAGAATTAGGATATGTTGTTAATCAGGGATAA
AGGTACGCATACTAGCCTTACTACGTAAATATAAGGTTACGGTTTACGATCACTATTGCAAGATACTATT
GTTTAGCATTGGCAAAGACTTGACGGGAAATCTTTGATTGGGCCCAACCATATTCATTAAAGATCCGGGA
TGTGAGCTTGAACTGCTTTTCGACGCGAAGAAGGTTTACACGTATTTTAGTAATTGGCTTATTCACTAAG
GATTCTTAAGGTTTTCTTAATAGTTTTCTACGTCGGCATGCGATTGTTTGGTTTAGAAGACTGCTTTCTA
AATATGGTTGGGTGTATTTAAGCTAGACCCATACACCCGCTCTATGGGATTATTTACTTGTTTGAATTTT
AAGATTTGTGATAATGGAACTGGACGCAAACATTTGATGGAAAACGCATGTCATCATTAACGAGGTAACG
TAGGTATCTGTCCTGCCTTAGTATTGCACGCAGCTTCCCAGGACGCCTAGCTATTTTTTCATCTATTCC
