>Addgene plasmid #68278 | pED73 pRS304 pRPS2-SteDS-NLS-mCitrine | addgene partial sequence | sequence record 123935 | yGFP-R 5'-GCATCACCTTCACCTTCACC-3'
ACCAAAATTGGGACAACACCAGTGAATAATTCTTCACCTTTAGAAGCAGATCTAACCAAACCAGAAGCCG
TATCTGGTGATATTTTTAGTTTTTTTAGCGGGGAACCTAGTTCTTCAAATTCCGAACCACGACCCATTTG
TTGGAATTCAACCAAACCAGAAGCCGTATCTGGTGATATTTTTAGTTTTTTTAGCGGGGAACCTAGTTCT
TCAAATTCCGAACCACGACCCATTTGTTGTCTAGATGTCTTTTCCTGCAATTGGCCATTATTGCCCACAT
CTGGGTGCAGGTTAAGATTGAGCCCTTTCAAGTTCCTTCTCTGTAAAGTCTTTCGTTGAAACATAAGCTT
TACTTAATTAGTTGAGCTTATTGGTTGTTTGTTATAGTCGGAATGGAACACGGAAAGTTGATGTAGGTAA
CTTTCAATCGACAATATATAAAGAACACGGTTTCTTTGGGATTGAAAAGGTATCAAGCAGTAAGGAAGGA
AATTGGAAACAAAGGAAGAGAAAGTCTGAATTAAAAACTTGAAAACTCTTACGTTACTACAGAGGGGAAT
AGATGAAAAAATAGCTAGGCGTCCTGGGAAGCTGCGTGCAATACTAAGGCAGGACAGATACCTACGTTAC
CTCGTTAATGATGACATGCGTTTTCCATCAAATGTTTGCGTCCAGTTCCATTATCACAAATCTTAAAATT
CAAACAAGTAAATAATCCCATAGAGCGGGTGTATGGGTCTAGCTTAAATACACCCAACCATATTTAGAAA
GCAGTCTTCTAA
